Addgene plasmid #167414: pMSR:MSMEG_5275:Dendra
Purpose: C-term fluorescent fusion
Depositing lab: Keith Derbyshire & Joseph Wade. Depositing organization: Wadsworth Center, New York State Department of Health. Publication: A Mycobacterial Systems Resource for the Research Community. Judd JA, Canestrari J, Clark R, Joseph A, Lapierre P, Lasek-Nesselquist E, Mir M, Palumbo M, Smith C, Stone M, Upadhyay A, Wirth SE, Dedrick RM, Meier CG, Russell DA, Dills A, Dove E, Kester J, Wolf ID, Zhu J, Rubin ER, Fortune S, Hatfull GF, Gray TA, Wade JT, Derbyshire KM. mBio. 2021 Mar 2;12(2). pii: mBio.02401-20. doi: 10.1128/mBio.02401-20. PubMed 33653882.
Backbone
  Vector backbone: pMSR:Dendra
  Vector type: Bacterial Expression ; Integrating Mycobacterial Expression Vector attL5. T7 expression in E. coli
Growth in bacteria
  Bacterial resistance: Apramycin, 25 μg/mL
  Growth temperature: 37°C
  Growth strain: DH5alpha
  Copy number: High Copy
Gene/Insert
  Gene/Insert name: MSMEG_5275
  Species: M. smegmatis
  Promoter: pmycTetO
  Tag / fusion protein: Gly-Ala Linker/Dendra2/1x Flag Tag (C terminal on insert)
  Cloning method: Ligation Independent Cloning
  Sequencing primers: 5′ TGATAGAGTTTGTCCTCCCTATCAG; 3′ TCCATATGCACCTTGACACG
Resource information
  A portion of this plasmid was derived from a plasmid made by: CP000480.1
Terms and licenses: Academic/Nonprofit Terms; Industry Terms: Not Available to Industry
Depositor comments: 5' cloning site: AseI (destroyed), 3' cloning site: HindIII (not destroyed)
How to cite: pMSR:MSMEG_5275:Dendra was a gift from Keith Derbyshire & Joseph Wade (Addgene plasmid # 167414 ; http://n2t.net/addgene:167414 ; RRID:Addgene_167414)
