[The description below was written by a language model from this plasmid's Addgene catalogue record.]
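Description:
pMSR:MSMEG_5275:Dendra is a bacterial expression plasmid built on the pMSR:Dendra backbone, an integrating mycobacterial vector that inserts at the L5 phage attachment site in the mycobacterial chromosome rather than replicating episomally. The record also notes that it supports T7-driven expression in E. coli, so the same construct can be used for protein production in that host. It is propagated as a high-copy plasmid in standard E. coli cloning strains and is selected with apramycin. The specific origin of replication and the integrase arrangement are not stated in the record, and no feature table is available to confirm individual elements.

The insert is the Mycobacterium smegmatis open reading frame MSMEG_5275, derived from the reference genome sequence and introduced by ligation-independent cloning. The function of the encoded protein is not described in the record. Expression in mycobacteria is driven by pmycTetO, a mycobacterial promoter carrying tet operator sequences, an arrangement generally used to allow tetracycline-regulated control where a Tet repressor is present. The gene is fused at its C terminus, through a glycine-alanine linker, to Dendra2, a green-to-red photoconvertible fluorescent protein, followed by a single FLAG epitope.

The stated purpose is a C-terminal fluorescent fusion. The construct belongs to a systematic mycobacterial resource collection. Single-copy chromosomal integration suits live-cell imaging of protein localisation. Photoconversion allows a labelled protein population to be tracked over time, and the FLAG tag allows antibody-based detection or purification.
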