>Addgene plasmid #167414 | pMSR:MSMEG_5275:Dendra | depositor partial sequence | sequence record 325242 | partial
ATGCGCGAGAGCAGCAACCCGGTATTCCGCAGCCTGCCCAAGACGCAGGGCGGATACGCAACATTTGGTA
CCGGAGCCGCAGGCTACGGTGCGCAGCAGGTGCACGCACAGCAGTATGCGCCTGAGTACCTCGACAAGCA
GCAGCCCGGCGTCGCCCGCCCGCTGACCATCGACGATGTCGTCACGCGGACCGGTATCTCGCTGGCCATC
GTGTCGCTCGTCGGTGTGGTGTCCTACTTCCTCGTCGCAGGCAACCCCGGCCTGATGATGCCGACGTTCT
TCCTCGGCTCGATCGGCGGCCTGGTCCTGGTCCTCATCGCGACGTTCGGGCGCAAGCAGGACAACCCGGC
GATCGTGCTGAGCTACGCGGCGTTCGAGGGTCTGTTCGTCGGCTCGGCATCGTTCCTGTTCGCGAACCTG
GTCTCCAGCGGCGGCCCCGCGATGATCTTCCAGGCGGTGGTCGCCACCTTCGGTGTGTTCTTCGGCATGC
TGGTGGTCTACAAGACCGGCGCCATCCGCGTGACCCCGAAGTTCACCCGCATGATCATCGCCGGCATCTT
CGGTGTGGTCGCGCTCGCGATCGTCAACATCCTGTTCGCGATCTTCACCGGCAACGCCCCGCTGACCGAC
GGTGGCCCGCTGGCCATCGGGTTCTCGCTGCTGTGCATCGGCCTGGCCGCGTTCAGCTTCCTGATCGACT
TCGACGCAGCCGATCAGATGATCCGCGCCGGCGCGCCCGAGAAGGCCGCCTGGGGCATCGCCCTCGGCCT
GACCGTGACCCTGGTCTGGCTGTACATCGAGATCCTGCGACTGCTGTCGTACTTCAACAACGAC
